Addgene plasmid #191191: ALIX-mNeonGreen
Purpose: Full-length ALIX with C-terminal mNeonGreen tag.
Depositing lab: Jin Zhang. Depositing organization: University of California, San Diego (UCSD). Publication: Reversible phase separation of ESCRT protein ALIX through tyrosine phosphorylation. Elias RD, Zhu Y, Su Q, Ghirlando R, Zhang J, Deshmukh L. Sci Adv. 2023 Jul 14;9(28):eadg3913. doi: 10.1126/sciadv.adg3913. Epub 2023 Jul 14. PubMed 37450591.
Backbone
  Vector backbone: pcDNA3.1(+)
  Backbone manufacturer: Invitrogen
  Backbone size w/o insert (bp): 5396
  Total vector size (bp): 8723
  Vector type: Mammalian Expression
  Selectable markers: Neomycin (select with G418)
Growth in bacteria
  Bacterial resistance: Ampicillin, 100 μg/mL
  Growth temperature: 37°C
  Growth strain: DH5alpha
  Copy number: High Copy
Gene/Insert
  Gene/Insert name: ALIX (alt name: PDCD6IP)
  Species: H. sapiens (human), Synthetic
  Insert size (bp): 3327
  Entrez Gene: PDCD6IP (a.k.a. AIP1, ALIX, DRIP4, HP95, MCPH29)
  Promoter: CMV
  Tag / fusion protein: 6xHIS (N terminal on insert); mNeonGreen (C terminal on insert)
  Cloning method: Gibson Cloning
  Sequencing primers: 5′ CMV forward; 3′ BGH reverse
Resource information
  A portion of this plasmid was derived from a plasmid made by: ALIX cDNA was provided by Lalit Deshmukh (UCSD)
Terms and licenses: Academic/Nonprofit Terms; Industry Terms: Not Available to Industry
How to cite: ALIX-mNeonGreen was a gift from Jin Zhang (Addgene plasmid # 191191 ; http://n2t.net/addgene:191191 ; RRID:Addgene_191191)
