[The description below was written by a language model from this plasmid's Addgene catalogue record and pLannotate feature annotations shown in this document.]
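Description:
ALIX-mNeonGreen is a mammalian expression plasmid built on the Invitrogen pcDNA3.1(+) backbone, about 8.7 kb in total, that encodes full-length human ALIX (PDCD6IP, an ESCRT-associated protein) fused at its C terminus to the monomeric green/yellow fluorescent protein mNeonGreen. The fusion also carries an N-terminal 6xHis affinity tag. The roughly 3.3 kb insert was assembled by Gibson cloning. It sits downstream of the human cytomegalovirus immediate-early enhancer and promoter, which drive strong constitutive transcription in mammalian cells, and it is terminated by the bovine growth hormone polyadenylation signal. A T7 promoter lies between the CMV promoter and the coding region, as is standard for this backbone.

In E. coli the plasmid is maintained at high copy through a ColE1/pUC-type origin and selected with ampicillin via the β-lactamase gene. An f1 origin is also present. For mammalian cells, a separate cassette consisting of the SV40 early promoter, the neomycin phosphotransferase gene and an SV40 poly(A) signal allows G418 selection of stable transfectants. The automated annotation also reports several short fragments, including a truncated HIV-1 LTR, ble, lacI and bom. These look like partial sequence matches within backbone regions rather than functional elements.

The construct allows ALIX to be visualised by fluorescence in live or fixed transfected cells. It was deposited with a study of reversible ALIX phase separation regulated by tyrosine phosphorylation, which suggests it was used to track ALIX localisation and condensate formation.
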