Features (pLannotate 1.2.2; 22 found; start..end, strand, type, name):
    139..342     +  promoter       CMV promoter: human cytomegalovirus (CMV) immediate early promoter
    338..371     +  LTR            5' LTR (truncated) (fragment): truncated 5' long terminal repeat (LTR) from HIV-1
    387..405     +  promoter       T7 promoter: promoter for bacteriophage T7 RNA polymerase
    444..460     +  CDS            7xHis (fragment): 6xHis affinity tag
    474..3077    +  CDS            PDCD6IP: PDC6I_HUMAN - Also known as AIP1, ALIX, KIAA1375. Experimental evidence at protein level: Swiss-Prot protein existence level 1. (Microbial infection) Involved in HIV-1 virus budding. Can replace TSG101 it its role of supporting HIV-1 release; this function requires the interaction with CHMP4B. The ESCRT machinery also functions in topologically equivalent membrane fission events, such as enveloped virus budding (HIV-1 and other lentiviruses). From Homo sapiens (Human).
   3084..3770    +  CDS            mNeonGreen: mNeonGreen is a basic (constitutively fluorescent) green/yellow fluorescent protein published in 2013, derived from Branchiostoma lanceolatum. It is reported to be a very rapidly-maturing monomer with moderate acid sensitivity.
   3847..4071    +  polyA_signal   bGH poly(A) signal: bovine growth hormone polyadenylation signal
   4075..4096    +  promoter       SV40 promoter (fragment): SV40 enhancer and early promoter
   4117..4545    +  rep_origin     f1 ori (sequence partly withheld): f1 bacteriophage origin of replication; arrow indicates direction of (+) strand synthesis
   4559..4888    +  promoter       SV40 promoter: SV40 enhancer and early promoter
   4955..5746    +  CDS            neo: KKA2_KLEPN - Also known as kan, nptII. Experimental evidence at protein level: Swiss-Prot protein existence level 1. Resistance to kanamycin, neomycin, paromomycin, ribostamycin, butirosin and gentamicin B. From Klebsiella pneumoniae.
   5770..5928    +  CDS            ble (fragment): BLE_KLEPN - Experimental evidence at protein level: Swiss-Prot protein existence level 1. Binding protein with a strong affinity to the bleomycin family of antibiotics. Binds to CL990; an antimitotic-antibiotic compound. From Klebsiella pneumoniae.
   5923..6044    +  polyA_signal   SV40 poly(A) signal: SV40 polyadenylation signal
   6117..6133    -  protein_bind   lac operator: The lac repressor binds to the lac operator to inhibit transcription in E. coli. This inhibition can be relieved by adding lactose or isopropyl-β-D-thiogalactopyranoside (IPTG). lac repressor encoded by lacI
   6141..6171    -  promoter       lac promoter: promoter for the E. coli lac operon
   6186..6207    -  protein_bind   CAP binding site: CAP binding activates transcription in the presence of cAMP. E. coli catabolite activator protein
   6220..6312    -  CDS            lacI (fragment): lac repressor; lacI; The lac repressor binds to the lac operator to inhibit transcription in E. coli. This inhibition can be relieved by adding lactose or isopropyl-β-D-thiogalactopyranoside (IPTG).
   6495..7083    -  rep_origin     ori: high-copy-number ColE1/pMB1/pBR322/pUC origin of replication
   7254..8114    -  CDS            AmpR: β-lactamase; bla; confers resistance to ampicillin, carbenicillin, and related antibiotics
   8115..8219    -  promoter       AmpR promoter: bla
   8278..8330    -  misc_feature   bom (fragment): basis of mobility region from pBR322
   8485..138     +  enhancer       CMV enhancer (across the origin): human cytomegalovirus immediate early enhancer
>Addgene plasmid #191191 | ALIX-mNeonGreen | addgene full sequence | sequence record 409426 | Addgene NGS Result
GTGTATCATATGCCAAGTACGCCCCCTATTGACGTCAATGACGGTAAATGGCCCGCCTGGCATTATGCCC
AGTACATGACCTTATGGGACTTTCCTACTTGGCAGTACATCTACGTATTAGTCATCGCTATTACCATGGT
GATGCGGTTTTGGCAGTACATCAATGGGCGTGGATAGCGGTTTGACTCACGGGGATTTCCAAGTCTCCAC
CCCATTGACGTCAATGGGAGTTTGTTTTGGCACCAAAATCAACGGGACTTTCCAAAATGTCGTAACAACT
CCGCCCCATTGACGCAAATGGGCGGTAGGCGTGTACGGTGGGAGGTCTATATAAGCAGAGCTCTCTGGCT
AACTAGAGAACCCACTGCTTACTGGCTTATCGAAATTAATACGACTCACTATAGGGAGACCCAAGCTGGC
TAGCGTTTAAACTTAAGCTTATGCATCACCATCACCATCATGGCAGCGGCAGCATGGCGACCTTTATTAG
CGTGCAGCTGAAAAAAACGAGCGAAGTGGATCTGGCGAAACCGCTGGTGAAATTTATTCAGCAGACCTAT
CCGAGCGGCGGCGAAGAACAAGCGCAGTATTGTCGCGCAGCTGAAGAGCTGAGCAAATTGCGCCGCGCCG
CGGTTGGTCGCCCGCTGGATAAACATGAAGGCGCGCTGGAAACCCTGCTGCGCTATTATGATCAGATTTG
CAGCATTGAACCGAAATTTCCGTTTAGCGAAAATCAGATTTGCCTGACCTTTACCTGGAAAGATGCGTTT
GATAAAGGCAGCCTGTTTGGCGGCAGCGTGAAACTGGCTCTGGCTAGCCTGGGCTATGAAAAAAGCTGCG
TGCTGTTTAACTGCGCGGCCCTGGCGAGTCAGATTGCGGCGGAACAGAACCTGGATAACGATGAAGGCCT
GAAAATTGCAGCGAAGCATTACCAATTTGCGAGCGGCGCGTTTCTGCATATTAAAGAAACCGTGCTGAGC
GCGCTGAGCCGCGAACCGACCGTGGATATTAGCCCGGATACCGTGGGCACCCTGAGCCTGATTATGCTGG
CGCAAGCACAAGAAGTGTTTTTTCTGAAAGCGACCCGCGATAAAATGAAAGATGCGATTATTGCGAAACT
GGCGAACCAAGCGGCGGATTATTTTGGCGATGCGTTTAAACAGTGTCAGTATAAAGATACCCTGCCGAAA
GAAGTGTTTCCGGTGCTGGCGGCGAAACATTGTATAATGCAAGCGAACGCGGAATATCACCAAAGTATCT
TGGCGAAGCAGCAGAAAAAATTTGGCGAAGAAATTGCGCGCCTGCAGCATGCGGCGGAACTGATTAAAAC
CGTGGCGAGCCGCTATGATGAATATGTGAACGTGAAAGATTTTAGCGATAAAATTAACCGCGCGCTGGCG
GCGGCGAAAAAAGATAACGATTTTATTTATCATGATCGCGTGCCGGATCTGAAAGACCTGGACCCGATTG
GCAAAGCGACCCTGGTGAAAAGCACCCCGGTGAACGTGCCGATTAGTCAGAAATTTACCGATCTGTTTGA
AAAAATGGTGCCGGTGAGCGTGCAGCAGAGCCTGGCGGCGTATAATCAGCGCAAAGCGGATCTGGTGAAC
CGCAGCATTGCGCAGATGCGCGAAGCGACCACCCTGGCGAACGGCGTGCTGGCGAGCCTGAACCTGCCGG
CGGCGATTGAAGATGTGAGCGGCGATACCGTGCCGCAATCTATCCTGACCAAAAGCCGCAGCGTGATTGA
ACAAGGCGGCATTCAGACCGTGGATCAGCTGATTAAAGAACTGCCGGAACTGCTGCAACGCAATCGCGAA
ATTCTGGATGAAAGCCTGCGCCTGCTGGATGAAGAAGAAGCGACCGATAACGATCTGCGCGCGAAATTTA
AAGAACGCTGGCAGCGCACCCCGAGCAACGAACTGTATAAACCGCTGCGCGCGGAAGGCACCAACTTTCG
CACCGTGCTGGATAAAGCGGTGCAAGCGGATGGCCAAGTGAAAGAATGCTATCAGAGCCATCGCGATACC
ATTGTGCTGCTGTGCAAACCGGAACCGGAACTGAACGCGGCGATTCCGAGCGCGAACCCGGCGAAAACCA
TGCAAGGCAGCGAAGTGGTGAACGTGCTGAAAAGCCTGCTGAGCAACCTGGATGAAGTGAAAAAAGAACG
CGAAGGCCTGGAAAACGATCTGAAAAGCGTGAACTTTGATATGACGAGCAAATTTCTGACCGCGCTGGCG
CAAGATGGCGTGATTAACGAAGAAGCGCTGAGCGTGACCGAACTGGATCGCGTGTATGGCGGCCTGACCA
CCAAAGTGCAAGAAAGCCTGAAAAAACAAGAAGGCCTGCTGAAAAACATTCAAGTGAGCCATCAAGAATT
TAGCAAAATGAAACAGAGCAACAACGAAGCGAACCTGCGCGAAGAAGTGCTGAAAAACCTGGCGACCGCG
TATGATAACTTTGTGGAACTGGTGGCGAACCTGAAAGAAGGCACCAAATTTTATAACGAACTGACCGAAA
TTCTGGTGCGCTTTCAGAACAAATGCAGCGATATTGTGTTTGCGCGCAAAACCGAACGCGACGAACTGCT
GAAAGATCTGCAGCAGAGCATTGCCCGCGAACCAAGCGCCCCAAGCATCCCGACGCCAGCCTATCAGAGT
AGTCCGGCGGGTGGTCATGCGCCGACCCCACCAACGCCGGCCCCACGTACGATGCCGCCAACCAAACCGC
AACCACCAGCGCGTCCGCCACCACCAGTTCTCCCAGCCAATCGCGCCCCAAGTGCGACCGCGCCAAGCCC
AGTTGGTGCGGGTACCGCCGCGCCAGCGCCAAGTCAAACGCCGGGTAGTGCCCCACCACCACAAGCGCAA
GGCCCCCCATATCCGACGTACCCGGGCTATCCGGGCTACTGCCAGATGCCAATGCCGATGGGTTACAACC
CATACGCGTACGGCCAGTATAACATGCCGTACCCACCGGTGTACCACCAGAGTCCGGGCCAAGCCCCATA
CCCGGGTCCACAGCAGCCAAGCTACCCGTTCCCGCAGCCACCACAGCAAAGTTACTACCCGCAGCAAGGA
TCCATGGTGAGCAAGGGCGAGGAGGATAACATGGCCTCTCTCCCAGCGACACATGAGTTACACATCTTTG
GCTCCATCAACGGTGTGGACTTTGACATGGTGGGTCAGGGCACCGGCAATCCAAATGATGGTTATGAGGA
GTTAAACCTGAAGTCCACCAAGGGTGACCTCCAGTTCTCCCCCTGGATTCTGGTCCCTCATATCGGGTAT
GGCTTCCATCAGTACCTGCCCTACCCTGACGGGATGTCGCCTTTCCAGGCCGCCATGGTAGATGGCTCCG
GCTACCAAGTCCATCGCACAATGCAGTTTGAAGATGGTGCCTCCCTTACTGTTAACTACCGCTACACCTA
CGAGGGAAGCCACATCAAAGGAGAGGCCCAGGTGAAGGGGACTGGTTTCCCTGCTGACGGTCCTGTGATG
ACCAACTCGCTGACCGCTGCGGACTGGTGCAGGTCGAAGAAGACTTACCCCAACGACAAAACCATCATCA
GTACCTTTAAGTGGAGTTACACCACTGGAAATGGCAAGCGCTACCGGAGCACTGCGCGGACCACCTACAC
CTTTGCCAAGCCAATGGCGGCTAACTATCTGAAGAACCAGCCGATGTACGTGTTCCGTAAGACGGAGCTC
AAGCACTCCAAGACCGAGCTCAACTTCAAGGAGTGGCAAAAGGCCTTTACCGATGTGATGGAATTCTGCA
GATATCCAGCACAGTGGCGGCCGCTCGAGTCTAGAGGGCCCGTTTAAACCCGCTGATCAGCCTCGACTGT
GCCTTCTAGTTGCCAGCCATCTGTTGTTTGCCCCTCCCCCGTGCCTTCCTTGACCCTGGAAGGTGCCACT
CCCACTGTCCTTTCCTAATAAAATGAGGAAATTGCATCGCATTGTCTGAGTAGGTGTCATTCTATTCTGG
GGGGTGGGGTGGGGCAGGACAGCAAGGGGGAGGATTGGGAAGACAATAGCAGGCATGCTGGGGATGCGGT
GGGCTCTATGGCTTCTGAGGCGGAAAGAACCAGCTGGGGCTCTAGGGGGTATCCCC
[124 nt withheld, positions 4117-4240]
C
[91 nt withheld, positions 4242-4332]
A
[49 nt withheld, positions 4334-4382]
CCTTTGACGTTGGAGTCCACGTTCTTT
[37 nt withheld, positions 4410-4446]
ACCCTATCTCGGTCTATTCTTTTGATTTATAAGGGATTTTGCCGATTTCGGCCTATTGGTTAAAAAATGA
GCTGATTTAACAAAAATTTAACGCGAATTAATTCTGTGGAATGTGTGTCAGTTAGGGTGTGGAAAGTCCC
CAGGCTCCCCAGCAGGCAGAAGTATGCAAAGCATGCATCTCAATTAGTCAGCAACCAGGTGTGGAAAGTC
CCCAGGCTCCCCAGCAGGCAGAAGTATGCAAAGCATGCATCTCAATTAGTCAGCAACCATAGTCCCGCCC
CTAACTCCGCCCATCCCGCCCCTAACTCCGCCCAGTTCCGCCCATTCTCCGCCCCATGGCTGACTAATTT
TTTTTATTTATGCAGAGGCCGAGGCCGCCTCTGCCTCTGAGCTATTCCAGAAGTAGTGAGGAGGCTTTTT
TGGAGGCCTAGGCTTTTGCAAAAAGCTCCCGGGAGCTTGTATATCCATTTTCGGATCTGATCAAGAGACA
GGATGAGGATCGTTTCGCATGATTGAACAAGATGGATTGCACGCAGGTTCTCCGGCCGCTTGGGTGGAGA
GGCTATTCGGCTATGACTGGGCACAACAGACAATCGGCTGCTCTGATGCCGCCGTGTTCCGGCTGTCAGC
GCAGGGGCGCCCGGTTCTTTTTGTCAAGACCGACCTGTCCGGTGCCCTGAATGAACTGCAGGACGAGGCA
GCGCGGCTATCGTGGCTGGCCACGACGGGCGTTCCTTGCGCAGCTGTGCTCGACGTTGTCACTGAAGCGG
GAAGGGACTGGCTGCTATTGGGCGAAGTGCCGGGGCAGGATCTCCTGTCATCTCACCTTGCTCCTGCCGA
GAAAGTATCCATCATGGCTGATGCAATGCGGCGGCTGCATACGCTTGATCCGGCTACCTGCCCATTCGAC
CACCAAGCGAAACATCGCATCGAGCGAGCACGTACTCGGATGGAAGCCGGTCTTGTCGATCAGGATGATC
TGGACGAAGAGCATCAGGGGCTCGCGCCAGCCGAACTGTTCGCCAGGCTCAAGGCGCGCATGCCCGACGG
CGAGGATCTCGTCGTGACCCATGGCGATGCCTGCTTGCCGAATATCATGGTGGAAAATGGCCGCTTTTCT
GGATTCATCGACTGTGGCCGGCTGGGTGTGGCGGACCGCTATCAGGACATAGCGTTGGCTACCCGTGATA
TTGCTGAAGAGCTTGGCGGCGAATGGGCTGACCGCTTCCTCGTGCTTTACGGTATCGCCGCTCCCGATTC
GCAGCGCATCGCCTTCTATCGCCTTCTTGACGAGTTCTTCTGAGCGGGACTCTGGGGTTCGAAATGACCG
ACCAAGCGACGCCCAACCTGCCATCACGAGATTTCGATTCCACCGCCGCCTTCTATGAAAGGTTGGGCTT
CGGAATCGTTTTCCGGGACGCCGGCTGGATGATCCTCCAGCGCGGGGATCTCATGCTGGAGTTCTTCGCC
CACCCCAACTTGTTTATTGCAGCTTATAATGGTTACAAATAAAGCAATAGCATCACAAATTTCACAAATA
AAGCATTTTTTTCACTGCATTCTAGTTGTGGTTTGTCCAAACTCATCAATGTATCTTATCATGTCTGTAT
ACCGTCGACCTCTAGCTAGAGCTTGGCGTAATCATGGTCATAGCTGTTTCCTGTGTGAAATTGTTATCCG
CTCACAATTCCACACAACATACGAGCCGGAAGCATAAAGTGTAAAGCCTGGGGTGCCTAATGAGTGAGCT
AACTCACATTAATTGCGTTGCGCTCACTGCCCGCTTTCCAGTCGGGAAACCTGTCGTGCCAGCTGCATTA
ATGAATCGGCCAACGCGCGGGGAGAGGCGGTTTGCGTATTGGGCGCTCTTCCGCTTCCTCGCTCACTGAC
TCGCTGCGCTCGGTCGTTCGGCTGCGGCGAGCGGTATCAGCTCACTCAAAGGCGGTAATACGGTTATCCA
CAGAATCAGGGGATAACGCAGGAAAGAACATGTGAGCAAAAGGCCAGCAAAAGGCCAGGAACCGTAAAAA
GGCCGCGTTGCTGGCGTTTTTCCATAGGCTCCGCCCCCCTGACGAGCATCACAAAAATCGACGCTCAAGT
CAGAGGTGGCGAAACCCGACAGGACTATAAAGATACCAGGCGTTTCCCCCTGGAAGCTCCCTCGTGCGCT
CTCCTGTTCCGACCCTGCCGCTTACCGGATACCTGTCCGCCTTTCTCCCTTCGGGAAGCGTGGCGCTTTC
TCATAGCTCACGCTGTAGGTATCTCAGTTCGGTGTAGGTCGTTCGCTCCAAGCTGGGCTGTGTGCACGAA
CCCCCCGTTCAGCCCGACCGCTGCGCCTTATCCGGTAACTATCGTCTTGAGTCCAACCCGGTAAGACACG
ACTTATCGCCACTGGCAGCAGCCACTGGTAACAGGATTAGCAGAGCGAGGTATGTAGGCGGTGCTACAGA
GTTCTTGAAGTGGTGGCCTAACTACGGCTACACTAGAAGAACAGTATTTGGTATCTGCGCTCTGCTGAAG
CCAGTTACCTTCGGAAAAAGAGTTGGTAGCTCTTGATCCGGCAAACAAACCACCGCTGGTAGCGGTGGTT
TTTTTGTTTGCAAGCAGCAGATTACGCGCAGAAAAAAAGGATCTCAAGAAGATCCTTTGATCTTTTCTAC
GGGGTCTGACGCTCAGTGGAACGAAAACTCACGTTAAGGGATTTTGGTCATGAGATTATCAAAAAGGATC
TTCACCTAGATCCTTTTAAATTAAAAATGAAGTTTTAAATCAATCTAAAGTATATATGAGTAAACTTGGT
CTGACAGTTACCAATGCTTAATCAGTGAGGCACCTATCTCAGCGATCTGTCTATTTCGTTCATCCATAGT
TGCCTGACTCCCCGTCGTGTAGATAACTACGATACGGGAGGGCTTACCATCTGGCCCCAGTGCTGCAATG
ATACCGCGAGACCCACGCTCACCGGCTCCAGATTTATCAGCAATAAACCAGCCAGCCGGAAGGGCCGAGC
GCAGAAGTGGTCCTGCAACTTTATCCGCCTCCATCCAGTCTATTAATTGTTGCCGGGAAGCTAGAGTAAG
TAGTTCGCCAGTTAATAGTTTGCGCAACGTTGTTGCCATTGCTACAGGCATCGTGGTGTCACGCTCGTCG
TTTGGTATGGCTTCATTCAGCTCCGGTTCCCAACGATCAAGGCGAGTTACATGATCCCCCATGTTGTGCA
AAAAAGCGGTTAGCTCCTTCGGTCCTCCGATCGTTGTCAGAAGTAAGTTGGCCGCAGTGTTATCACTCAT
GGTTATGGCAGCACTGCATAATTCTCTTACTGTCATGCCATCCGTAAGATGCTTTTCTGTGACTGGTGAG
TACTCAACCAAGTCATTCTGAGAATAGTGTATGCGGCGACCGAGTTGCTCTTGCCCGGCGTCAATACGGG
ATAATACCGCGCCACATAGCAGAACTTTAAAAGTGCTCATCATTGGAAAACGTTCTTCGGGGCGAAAACT
CTCAAGGATCTTACCGCTGTTGAGATCCAGTTCGATGTAACCCACTCGTGCACCCAACTGATCTTCAGCA
TCTTTTACTTTCACCAGCGTTTCTGGGTGAGCAAAAACAGGAAGGCAAAATGCCGCAAAAAAGGGAATAA
GGGCGACACGGAAATGTTGAATACTCATACTCTTCCTTTTTCAATATTATTGAAGCATTTATCAGGGTTA
TTGTCTCATGAGCGGATACATATTTGAATGTATTTAGAAAAATAAACAAATAGGGGTTCCGCGCACATTT
CCCCGAAAAGTGCCACCTGACGTCGACGGATCGGGAGATCTCCCGATCCCCTATGGTGCACTCTCAGTAC
AATCTGCTCTGATGCCGCATAGTTAAGCCAGTATCTGCTCCCTGCTTGTGTGTTGGAGGTCGCTGAGTAG
TGCGCGAGCAAAATTTAAGCTACAACAAGGCAAGGCTTGACCGACAATTGCATGAAGAATCTGCTTAGGG
TTAGGCGTTTTGCGCTGCTTCGCGATGTACGGGCCAGATATACGCGTTGACATTGATTATTGACTAGTTA
TTAATAGTAATCAATTACGGGGTCATTAGTTCATAGCCCATATATGGAGTTCCGCGTTACATAACTTACG
GTAAATGGCCCGCCTGGCTGACCGCCCAACGACCCCCGCCCATTGACGTCAATAATGACGTATGTTCCCA
TAGTAACGCCAATAGGGACTTTCCATTGACGTCAATGGGTGGAGTATTTACGGTAAACTGCCCACTTGGC
AGTACATCAA
